>Addgene plasmid #164660 | pTA231-p.Syn-Dendra2Hfx | addgene full sequence | sequence record 325186 | Addgene NGS Result
CTAAATTGTAAGCGTTAATATTTTGTTAAAATTCGCGTTAAATTTTTGTTAAATCAGCTCATTTTTTAAC
CAATAGGCCGAAATCGGCAAAATCCCTTACTAGAGCAGTTATGTGCGTTCCGGATGCGGTGGGCGTTGCG
ACGCGCCCGCTACCGCACCGTCTTCGAGTTCGCGGGCGAGCGTTTCGAGTCGGTCCGCGACCGTTTCGGC
GTCGTCGCCGTTCTCGTGGCCCTCGGCGACGATGTCGACGAGCGCGCTGCCGACGATGATGCCGTCGGCA
CCGCTGGCGACGATGCGCTCGGCGTGGTCGCCGTCGCTGATTCCGAAGCCGACCGCCTTGGGCACGTCGT
AGTCGGTGAGTCGTTCGAGCGACGAGTCGGTCTGGTCGGAGACGCTCGACTGCGCGCCCGTCGTGCCGAG
GCGCGCCTGCACGTAGACGTAGCCCGAGACCTGTTCCATGATTCGGTCGAGGCGCTCGCCGCGGGTCGTC
GGCGCGACGATGAACACGAGGTCGAGGCCGAACTCGTCGCAGGCCTCGCGGAGCGGGCCGGCCTCCTCGG
CCGGCAGGTCGGGGACGACGAAGCCCTCGATACCGACTTCCGCCGCCTTCTCGACGAACGGCCGCGGTCC
GGGTTCATCGCCGTAGCGATAGATGAGGTTGTAGTAGGTCATACAGACCAGCGGCACCGACACGTCGAGG
TCCTCGACGAACTCGAAAAAGCGCGTCGGCGTCATGCCGCCTTCGAGCGACCGAACAACCGCGTTCTGGA
TGGTCGGCCCCTCGGCGATGGGCTCCGAGAACGGAAGTCCGAGTTCGATGACGTCCGCGCCGCCGCGTTC
GAGCGCCTCGACGTATTCGAGCGAGGACTCGTAGTCGGGGTCGCCGGCGGCAAGATAGGGGACGAACGCC
GGGCCGTCGGAGAAGGCGTCTTCGAGCGACATGGCTGCAGAGTGCGGCTTCCGAACGCATAGTAGTTGCT
GTTCGGGCCAGCGTACTGCCACGAAAGCCCGGGTGTGACCGCCATCACGACGCTGCCCGCGGCGTCAACG
AGGGGTTTTATCCACGGGATCTAAATCAAAAGAATAGACCGAGATAGGGT
[37 nt withheld, positions 1101-1137]
AAAGAACGTGGACTCCAACGTCAAAGG
[49 nt withheld, positions 1165-1213]
T
[91 nt withheld, positions 1215-1305]
G
[124 nt withheld, positions 1307-1430]
CCCATTCGCCATTCAGGCTGCGCAACTGTTGGGAAGGGCGATCGGTGCGGGCCTCTTCGCTATTACGCCA
GCTGGCGAAAGGGGGATGTGCTGCAAGGCGATTAAGTTGGGTAACGCCAGGGTTTTCCCAGTCACGACGT
TGTAAAACGACGGCCAGTGAGCGCGCGTAATACGACTCACTATAGGGCGAATTGGGTACCGGGCCCCCCC
TCGAGGTCGACGGTATCGATAAGCTTGATATCGAATTCGATATCGGTACCAAGCTTACGCCGAAAAATGC
GATGGTCCAGAGGTGCTCATCTAGATTACCAGACTTGCGACGGGAGCGGCGAGTATCGCGCGACCGCGTG
CTCGTAGAGCTTGACTTTGTTGTAGTCCGAGTCGTTGCCGAGGATCTCGATTCGGTGGTCGACGAAGTGC
GCGTCCGGGAGCTGGACGACCTTCTTCGCCTTGTACGTCGTCTTGAAGTCGCAGAGGTAGTGGCCGCCGC
CTTCGAGGAGCAGCGCCATGTTGATGTTGCCGACGAGCAGGCCGTCGCGGACGTGGAGCTTCTCGGTCGA
CGGCTCCCACTTGAGCGTCTTTTTCTGCATGACCGGGCCGTTCGGCGGGAAGTTCGTGCCCTTGAAGCGG
ACGTTCTGGAAGAAGCAGTCGCCTTCGAGCGAGATGTCCGAGCGGATCGTGCAGATGCCCTTGTCCTCGA
ACGTCATCGTGCGCTCCCACGAGTAGCCCTCGGGGAACGACTGCTTGAAGTAGTCCGGGATGTCCTCGGG
GTACTTCGTGAACACGCGGTTGCCGTAGTGGACCGCCGTCGTGAGGATGTCGTACGAGAACGGGAGCGGG
GCGCCTTCTTTGACCGTGAGGTTCGCCGTCTGCGTGCCTTCGTACGGCTTGCCCTTGCCTTCGCCTTCGA
TGACGAACGCGTGGCCGTTGACGTTGCCTTCCATGTGGACCTTGACGCGCATGTCCTCTTTGATGAGGTT
GATGCCCGGCGTGTTCATATGCAGCTCTCTAGCCGGGGGGCACTTATAAGCGTTTCGATTCTCGGATCCG
AGCTCGCGGCCGCCACCGCGGTGGAGCTCCAGCTTTTGTTCCCTTTAGTGAGGGTTAATTGCGCGCTTGG
CGTAATCATGGTCATAGCTGTTTCCTGTGTGAAATTGTTATCCGCTCACAATTCCACACAACATACGAGC
CGGAAGCATAAAGTGTAAAGCCTGGGGTGCCTAATGAGTGAGCTAACTCACATTAATTGCGTTGCGCTCA
CTGCCCGCTTTCCAGTCGGGAAACCTGTCGTGCCAGCTGCATTAATGAATCGGCCAACGCGCGGGGAGAG
GCGGTTTGCGTATTGGGCGCTCTTCCGCTTCCTCGCTCACTGACTCGCTGCGCTCGGTCGTTCGGCTGCG
GCGAGCGGTATCAGCTCACTCAAAGGCGGTAATACGGTTATCCACAGAATCAGGGGATAACGCAGGAAAG
AACATGGGGGGTTGTTGTCCGACCGCGATTCATAGGTTCAGAGTTCGTCGACCCTACTCTAATCATGAAC
GTACTGTCTCGAGAGATACCACGAGATTACGAGATACCCGAATACAACGCATATCACGAACATATTACCA
AAGGTTAGTTCAATCACGAACCTGCCTCCGTGAGGGGTTGCTGTGCAATCTCCGGCCCAATAGACAGCGT
CTGAACCGTCTCGTCTCGTTCTTCGGTTAGACTCGACAGTAAGGGACGTACCCAGTCTACCCAGTCGTAC
ATCGTATGGAGACGGTCGATGTCCGGTAGCCCGTTAGGTCCGCATTGTACCCATATCTCGATTACCTCCT
CGGTCAACTCATCAAGCGCTTCTAGCGTCTCAAAGAGGACGTCTCGAGTGAACGACTCGGTCAGCATGAA
CGATGGAAGAATCCGCTTGTGGCGTTCTTGCTCGTCTGTGAACGAAAGGTTCAGTCGGCACTGACCCTCG
GTCTCGTCGACTAACCCCATTGCTACAAGTGTCGGTAAGTGGTTCCGAACCGACTGCGTCGAGATTCCCG
CTTTCTCGGCTAACTCTGTCTTGCTAAGGCTCAGATTCGTCGCGAGCAACGTACTAATCATCGCCCGAAC
CGTGGGGGTTGCGTCCTCTAAGAGACGCTTCGACGGGAGACTCGCGAGTGAAAGCCGTACTTCGCTACTC
CGAATCTCTCTCGGTGTCGCTTCTTGAGACAACCCTCGCCCGATTGCGTGGGCTACGTCGTACGGTGTCC
GTGCAAACCCAGAGAATAGCCGTATCGCGTCTCTCGTCGCGTCGAGACCTTTCGCCCGACACATTGCCCG
TGTTACTCGTGCAACCGTACTCGGACCATGCTCGACGACCACAGGGACTTTGAGCGCAATCTCCGGCGCG
TCCTCGTGAATCTCCCCAGGGTTCGACAGTCGGTCTTCTATTACGCCGGCGACGTGGTCCGCCCGATTCC
CGAAGTCACCAACCACCGAGATCGACGCAATCAGGTTCGCATACGGATTGCTCGCGTCGACGACAGGGTC
GAACGACTGACGTCGCTTCTCGTCTCGGTCTTCAAACAACAGTCGCCGGACTACGTGGTTCCCGTACGTC
GCCGCAATCGGCGCGTTCTTCGCAAGCGTCGTTGCTAACAACTCGGCATTGTCCTCCCCGTATCGCTCCG
GGTGTCGGTTGTAGTCGGGTAAGCGAGCCTCCCAAACGACGTCAATATCGAGTAAATCGAGGACGTGAAA
CGCGGTTCCCGCGAGACCCATCGCCGTTTTCGTGATTCGACTCAGGTACTCGGACGTCTCACACTCGTAG
TCCTCATGTGCAAGTGACCGCGTCATGTCGAGTAGCTCGTCTCTCGCGTCCTCGAGGACGTCGACGTACT
CACCCGCCGAGTCGACAGAGTCAGCCAACCACCCGAGGTTTCGAGACCCACGAACGTACGTCCCATCTTC
GATTAGTCCATCAAGTTCCGCGAGACGGTCCTCGGTAAGGACCTGGTCGAACGTCTTAGGATCGAGTAAC
GCTCGTGCAATCATCACCACATGAGACATGGCAGAGTCGTACTCTGCAGAGACGACGAGCGTATTCTCGT
CCTCAAGGTAGCCCCACCCGGCTTCTCCCCGGTCAGATTTGGGTTCGACAGGGTAGTTTGTCACACTAAC
GCCTTTCTTCGGCGGTGTCTTCGCCGCTGAGACCGTCTCTGCGTACGAAAGATAGTCCACACCGTGATAC
CGAGGTAAGCGAACCCGTCCGTCCGGCGTCGTCGACGCCTCACCTTCGGCGGTCGGTCGGTGGTCGTCCT
CCCTCCCTCCCCGAGGGCGGTCCGTGATTACACGGGTATTGTGGTTTGGTTTTGGGGTGTTCGTAACGTA
GTCCTGAAGGGCCTTTTGTCGCTCTTTCTCTTTGGCTAATTCTTCGAGGTACAACGCTCCTTTGTCGAGA
ATCTCGATTCGTAGGTTTCCGCGAGCGCCGTACTTCTCACAAAGACCATACTCGATTAGCTTCTCGTTCA
ATCGCCGCGAGACCGTGGTCCTATCGTACTGACTGAACGCCGATTGTAGGGCGCTGTAGGCCATGTGTCC
GCTTTCAGTCTCACCTACCGTCCGAAGTATCTCGACAGCAAGTCCGTCCGTCCCAACCACGTCGACGAGC
GTCGTAATGGAGTAATCATTACGGGTGTCGTTGCACGGATTCGTAACACTCGATGGGAGAATATCGCCGT
AGTAGTTGTGCAAGTACACTCGGTCGATCTCTGACCCACCAAGGACCACGTCGACGCTCTCAGACAGCGT
TAGAACGTACTCGATAATCTCGTCGGCCTGGTCGCGCCGCGTCTCTCTGAAAGCCGCATTGAGACCGATT
GCTATCGTCTGTTGAGGGTTGCTATAGCCCAATAGACGAGTGAACGCGAGAGCGTCCTCTAAGGCGCTCT
GTGGCTGTCCCATCTCATCATGTCCCAACCGTCGCGCATACCGAATCAAGTCCCACAGAGCCCGTCTCTC
GCCGGCGACAGCTCGTCGTGCAAGTTTCACGACTGACCCATCGACGTCAAACCCACAACTCGACAGTCGG
TGTTCAAACTCGAGTATGTCGACACCGTCCGCCGCTGTTTGTAGTGCCTCGAGAAGCGCAAATTGACTCT
CTGTCTCGTCGAAGATTACTCGATGAACCCGAAGGGCGGTCCAGTCTGTAAGCGAGACGTCCGCCTCGAG
GTCAGTCGCAAAGCGAAGGCTTCGCTTCTCAGTCGGTTCGTGTGCCGTCGTATCGTCCGTATCGTACATT
TAGTGTCGCTTTTGTGCGAACACTAACGCCGGGTGAAAATCCGATAATCCCATAAGCCCCAACCACATTG
GTTGAGTTAGGACAACGGGCCACCCGCCCGCCGTGTCCGCGTAAGCATCCTTCGACGCCGATAGGAGCGA
AGTCCTGGCAGACTCGTGTGCTCCCGGCGTCGTTTGATTCAACTAGTTCGCTAGTCACGACTATAGTTTA
TTAATCCACCTTCTCAGAGAGATATGCGTCAAGCACCACCGCAATTGTCTCATCGTATGACCGTCGGCCT
TCCCGCGCCTTGAGAACCCGGAGGTCGCGCCGCACATCCTTCGACACCGGAATCCGCGTGTCCGTGGCAG
ACATATATCCCGCTTTAGGGCACAACGTATAAAGCATTACGGACATGAAGATGTGATTGGTAAAGCATGA
GTCTTGACGAAAGGGCAAGAGGGATTTTGTCACCGGCCGACCGCCGGTATCTCCAAAAACCGAAGGAGTA
TAGCAAACAGGCAGGATACGAACGCCGGCGAGCGATAGTCGAGCGGCTCCATGAAGCCCTACATGATATG
CCGCTCCTGGTTTCGGAACTCGACGAGGACCTTAGAACGGAAGCCTTCGAGGACGGCGATTTAGACGGGA
AAGAGCATACGCTAAACGTCCTGTCGTGGTCGTTCGCTCTCCTATATCTCGGGATCACCGACACCGTCGA
ACCGTCCGATTTGGCAAAGGACGCTTTCGAGGGGATTGCCGCGAGCGGTGTTAGACAGGCATACCTCCAG
CGCGGGTATTCGGTCGAGGAGGTCGAGGTCGAGGTTAATGTAAAACGGGGCGAGCCGCTCGACGAGTTAC
GGGAGCGCGAGCCGGACGAACTCAGTTACCCCGAGGTGAACCAACTACTCGAATCGGGCGAACTCTCCCA
CCTAACCGGCGAGGAACAAATGGCTCGAATCAAAGAAGCTCATGTGAGCAAAAGGCCAGCAAAAGGCCAG
GAACCGTAAAAAGGCCGCGTTGCTGGCGTTTTTCCATAGGCTCCGCCCCCCTGACGAGCATCACAAAAAT
CGACGCTCAAGTCAGAGGTGGCGAAACCCGACAGGACTATAAAGATACCAGGCGTTTCCCCCTGGAAGCT
CCCTCGTGCGCTCTCCTGTTCCGACCCTGCCGCTTACCGGATACCTGTCCGCCTTTCTCCCTTCGGGAAG
CGTGGCGCTTTCTCATAGCTCACGCTGTAGGTATCTCAGTTCGGTGTAGGTCGTTCGCTCCAAGCTGGGC
TGTGTGCACGAACCCCCCGTTCAGCCCGACCGCTGCGCCTTATCCGGTAACTATCGTCTTGAGTCCAACC
CGGTAAGACACGACTTATCGCCACTGGCAGCAGCCACTGGTAACAGGATTAGCAGAGCGAGGTATGTAGG
CGGTGCTACAGAGTTCTTGAAGTGGTGGCCTAACTACGGCTACACTAGAAGAACAGTATTTGGTATCTGC
GCTCTGCTGAAGCCAGTTACCTTCGGAAAAAGAGTTGGTAGCTCTTGATCCGGCAAACAAACCACCGCTG
GTAGCGGTGGTTTTTTTGTTTGCAAGCAGCAGATTACGCGCAGAAAAAAAGGATCTCAAGAAGATCCTTT
GATCTTTTCTACGGGGTCTGACGCTCAGTGGAACGAAAACTCACGTTAAGGGATTTTGGTCATGAGATTA
TCAAAAAGGATCTTCACCTAGATCCTTTTAAATTAAAAATGAAGTTTTAAATCAATCTAAAGTATATATG
AGTAAACTTGGTCTGACAGTTACCAATGCTTAATCAGTGAGGCACCTATCTCAGCGATCTGTCTATTTCG
TTCATCCATAGTTGCCTGACTCCCCGTCGTGTAGATAACTACGATACGGGAGGGCTTACCATCTGGCCCC
AGTGCTGCAATGATACCGCGAGACCCACGCTCACCGGCTCCAGATTTATCAGCAATAAACCAGCCAGCCG
GAAGGGCCGAGCGCAGAAGTGGTCCTGCAACTTTATCCGCCTCCATCCAGTCTATTAATTGTTGCCGGGA
AGCTAGAGTAAGTAGTTCGCCAGTTAATAGTTTGCGCAACGTTGTTGCCATTGCTACAGGCATCGTGGTG
TCACGCTCGTCGTTTGGTATGGCTTCATTCAGCTCCGGTTCCCAACGATCAAGGCGAGTTACATGATCCC
CCATGTTGTGCAAAAAAGCGGTTAGCTCCTTCGGTCCTCCGATCGTTGTCAGAAGTAAGTTGGCCGCAGT
GTTATCACTCATGGTTATGGCAGCACTGCATAATTCTCTTACTGTCATGCCATCCGTAAGATGCTTTTCT
GTGACTGGTGAGTACTCAACCAAGTCATTCTGAGAATAGTGTATGCGGCGACCGAGTTGCTCTTGCCCGG
CGTCAATACGGGATAATACCGCGCCACATAGCAGAACTTTAAAAGTGCTCATCATTGGAAAACGTTCTTC
GGGGCGAAAACTCTCAAGGATCTTACCGCTGTTGAGATCCAGTTCGATGTAACCCACTCGTGCACCCAAC
TGATCTTCAGCATCTTTTACTTTCACCAGCGTTTCTGGGTGAGCAAAAACAGGAAGGCAAAATGCCGCAA
AAAAGGGAATAAGGGCGACACGGAAATGTTGAATACTCATACTCTTCCTTTTTCAATATTATTGAAGCAT
TTATCAGGGTTATTGTCTCATGAGCGGATACATATTTGAATGTATTTAGAAAAATAAACAAATAGGGGTT
CCGCGCACATTTCCCCGAAAAGTGCCAC
Features (pLannotate 1.2.2; 18 found; start..end, strand, type, name):
      3..99      -  rep_origin     M13 ori (fragment): M13 bacteriophage origin of replication; arrow indicates direction of (+) strand synthesis
    112..942     -  CDS            trpA: TRPA_HALVD - Protein inferred from homology: Swiss-Prot protein existence level 3. The alpha subunit is responsible for the aldol cleavage of indoleglycerol phosphate to indole and glyceraldehyde 3-phosphate. From Haloferax volcanii (strain ATCC 29605 / DSM 3757 / JCM 8879 / NBRC 14742 / NCIMB 2012 / VKM B-1768 / DS2) (Halobacterium volcanii).
   1072..1430    -  rep_origin     f1 ori (sequence partly withheld): f1 bacteriophage origin of replication; arrow indicates direction of (+) strand synthesis
   1435..1590    -  CDS            lacZα (fragment): LacZα fragment of β-galactosidase; lacZ fragment
   1598..1616    +  promoter       T7 promoter: promoter for bacteriophage T7 RNA polymerase
   1625..1678    -  misc_feature   MCS (fragment): pBluescript multiple cloning site
   1739..2428    -  CDS            Dendra2: Dendra2 is a photoconvertible green fluorescent protein published in 2006, derived from Dendronephthya sp.. It has high acid sensitivity.
   2486..2509    -  misc_feature   MCS (fragment): pBluescript multiple cloning site
   2522..2540    -  promoter       T3 promoter: promoter for bacteriophage T3 RNA polymerase
   2585..2601    -  protein_bind   lac operator: The lac repressor binds to the lac operator to inhibit transcription in E. coli. This inhibition can be relieved by adding lactose or isopropyl-β-D-thiogalactopyranoside (IPTG). lac repressor encoded by lacI
   2609..2639    -  promoter       lac promoter: promoter for the E. coli lac operon
   2654..2675    -  protein_bind   CAP binding site: CAP binding activates transcription in the presence of cAMP. E. coli catabolite activator protein
   2688..2780    -  CDS            lacI (fragment): lac repressor; lacI; The lac repressor binds to the lac operator to inhibit transcription in E. coli. This inhibition can be relieved by adding lactose or isopropyl-β-D-thiogalactopyranoside (IPTG).
   2782..2906    -  rep_origin     RSF ori (fragment): Plasmids containing the RSF 1030 origin of replication can be propagated in E. coli cells that contain additional plasmids with compatible origins.
   5496..5512    -  promoter       bidirectional TRE promoter (fragment): Tet-responsive bidirectional promoter PTight-BI, consisting of seven tet operator sequences flanked on each side by the minimal CMV promoter
   6711..7299    -  rep_origin     ori: high-copy-number ColE1/pMB1/pBR322/pUC origin of replication
   7470..8330    -  CDS            AmpR: β-lactamase; bla; confers resistance to ampicillin, carbenicillin, and related antibiotics
   8331..8435    -  promoter       AmpR promoter: bla
