[The description below was written by a language model from this plasmid's Addgene catalogue record and pLannotate feature annotations shown in this document.]
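Description:
pTA231-p.Syn-Dendra2Hfx is an 8,458 bp archaeal expression plasmid and E. coli–Haloferax volcanii shuttle vector, built on the pTA231-p.Syn backbone, which carries pBluescript-type elements. In E. coli it is maintained at high copy through a ColE1/pUC-type origin and selected with ampicillin via the β-lactamase gene and its bla promoter. In H. volcanii, selection relies on the trpA gene, which encodes the alpha subunit of tryptophan synthase and serves as an auxotrophic marker, presumably complementing tryptophan-auxotrophic host strains. The feature table also shows an f1 origin, a lacZα fragment, lac promoter/operator elements, and T7 and T3 promoters flanking remnants of the pBluescript multiple cloning site. A large stretch of several kilobases between the lac region and the ColE1 origin is essentially unannotated. The short hits to an RSF origin, a lacI fragment and a TRE promoter fragment in and near it are probably incidental matches. The record does not identify the archaeal replication origin, which may lie within this region.

The payload is Dendra2Hfx, a 693 bp synthetic version of the green-to-red photoconvertible fluorescent protein Dendra2, codon-optimized for H. volcanii and inserted between NdeI and XbaI sites that both remain intact. Expression is driven by the p.Syn promoter according to the catalogue. This promoter is not annotated in the feature table but would sit in the short gap upstream of the Dendra2 coding sequence. The construct expresses free Dendra2 in H. volcanii and was developed in work establishing live-cell single-molecule localization microscopy and single-particle tracking in this archaeon.
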