Addgene plasmid #164660: pTA231-p.Syn-Dendra2Hfx
Purpose: expression of H. volcanii codon-optimized Dendra2
Depositing lab: Anita Marchfelder. Depositing organization: Universitaet Ulm. Publication: Establishing Live-Cell Single-Molecule Localization Microscopy Imaging and Single-Particle Tracking in the Archaeon Haloferax volcanii. Turkowyd B, Schreiber S, Wortz J, Segal ES, Mevarech M, Duggin IG, Marchfelder A, Endesfelder U. Front Microbiol. 2020 Nov 20;11:583010. doi: 10.3389/fmicb.2020.583010. eCollection 2020. PubMed 33329447.
Backbone
  Vector backbone: pTA231-p.Syn
  Backbone manufacturer: Berkemer et al., 2020, Identification of RNA 3´ ends and termination sites in Haloferax volcanii
  Backbone size w/o insert (bp): 7765
  Total vector size (bp): 8458
  Vector type: archaeal expression
  Selectable markers: marker for H. volcanii: trpA
Growth in bacteria
  Bacterial resistance: Ampicillin, 100 μg/mL
  Growth temperature: 37°C
  Growth strain: DH5alpha
  Copy number: High Copy
Gene/Insert
  Gene/Insert name: Dendra2Hfx (alt name: H. volcanii codon-optimized Dendra2)
  Species: Synthetic
  Insert size (bp): 693
  Mutation: codon-optimization for Haloferax volcanii
  Promoter: p.Syn
  Cloning method: Restriction Enzyme; 5′ cloning site NdeI (not destroyed); 3′ cloning site XbaI (not destroyed)
  Sequencing primers: 5′ M13; 3′ M13rev
Resource information
  A portion of this plasmid was derived from a plasmid made by: Dendra2Hfx ordered from GeneArt for synthesis
Terms and licenses: Academic/Nonprofit Terms; Industry Terms: Not Available to Industry
How to cite: pTA231-p.Syn-Dendra2Hfx was a gift from Anita Marchfelder (Addgene plasmid # 164660 ; http://n2t.net/addgene:164660 ; RRID:Addgene_164660)
