>Addgene plasmid #164660 | pTA231-p.Syn-Dendra2Hfx | depositor partial sequence | sequence record 319699 | Dendra2Hfx
ATGAACACGCCGGGCATCAACCTCATCAAAGAGGACATGCGCGTCAAGGTCCACATGGAAGGCAACGTCA
ACGGCCACGCGTTCGTCATCGAAGGCGAAGGCAAGGGCAAGCCGTACGAAGGCACGCAGACGGCGAACCT
CACGGTCAAAGAAGGCGCCCCGCTCCCGTTCTCGTACGACATCCTCACGACGGCGGTCCACTACGGCAAC
CGCGTGTTCACGAAGTACCCCGAGGACATCCCGGACTACTTCAAGCAGTCGTTCCCCGAGGGCTACTCGT
GGGAGCGCACGATGACGTTCGAGGACAAGGGCATCTGCACGATCCGCTCGGACATCTCGCTCGAAGGCGA
CTGCTTCTTCCAGAACGTCCGCTTCAAGGGCACGAACTTCCCGCCGAACGGCCCGGTCATGCAGAAAAAG
ACGCTCAAGTGGGAGCCGTCGACCGAGAAGCTCCACGTCCGCGACGGCCTGCTCGTCGGCAACATCAACA
TGGCGCTGCTCCTCGAAGGCGGCGGCCACTACCTCTGCGACTTCAAGACGACGTACAAGGCGAAGAAGGT
CGTCCAGCTCCCGGACGCGCACTTCGTCGACCACCGAATCGAGATCCTCGGCAACGACTCGGACTACAAC
AAAGTCAAGCTCTACGAGCACGCGGTCGCGCGATACTCGCCGCTCCCGTCGCAAGTCTGGTAA
